Addgene plasmid #250458: pPR-1_2E_LD
Purpose: GRASP module to assemble sPPR proteins for RNA editing: module 2E_LD
Depositing lab: Ian Small. Depositing organization: University of Western Australia. Publication: GRASP: a modular toolkit for building synthetic pentatricopeptide repeat RNA-binding proteins. Dennis M, Low SY, Viljoen A, Pullakhandam A, Colas des Francs-Small C, Campbell-Clause L, Bond CS, Small I, Kwok van der Giezen FM. Nucleic Acids Res. 2025 Oct 28;53(20):gkaf1169. doi: 10.1093/nar/gkaf1169. PubMed 41224122.
Backbone
  Vector backbone: pAGM1311
  Backbone manufacturer: Sylvestre Marillonnet
  Vector type: Synthetic Biology
Growth in bacteria
  Bacterial resistance: Kanamycin, 50 μg/mL
  Growth temperature: 37°C
  Growth strain: DH5alpha
  Copy number: High Copy
Gene/Insert
  Gene/Insert name: 2E_LD
  Species: Synthetic
  Cloning method: Golden Gate
Terms and licenses: Academic/Nonprofit Terms; Industry Terms: Not Available to Industry
Depositor comments: GRASP kit for MoClo assembly of sPPR proteins is a library of 42 plasmids which can be combined to assemble sPPR proteins with 9, 14, or 19 motifs to target any RNA sequence of the same length. See the original publication for more information, and find code for analysis and script for GRASP assembly at https://github.com/farleykvdg/GRASP.
How to cite: pPR-1_2E_LD was a gift from Ian Small (Addgene plasmid # 250458 ; http://n2t.net/addgene:250458 ; RRID:Addgene_250458)
