[The description below was written by a language model from this plasmid's Addgene catalogue record and pLannotate feature annotations shown in this document.]
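Description:
pPR-1_2E_LD is a small (about 2.1 kb) synthetic-biology part plasmid built on the pAGM1311 backbone, a MoClo-type Golden Gate cloning vector used to hold sub-parts before they are combined into larger assemblies. It is one of the 42 plasmids that make up the GRASP kit, a modular library for building synthetic pentatricopeptide repeat (sPPR) RNA-binding proteins. The plasmid is maintained in E. coli at high copy through a ColE1/pUC-type origin of replication. It is selected with kanamycin, with resistance provided by an aminoglycoside phosphotransferase gene (aphA-3) that the annotation places directly downstream of a bla (AmpR) promoter.

The insert is the synthetic module "2E_LD", described as a GRASP module for assembling sPPR proteins intended for RNA editing. The record does not explain the naming scheme, the motif content or the nucleotide specificity of this module. The automated feature table does not annotate the insert at all: it recognises only the resistance cassette, the origin and a short lacI fragment that is probably a backbone remnant. No promoter, tag or terminator for expressing the module is listed, which fits its role as a donor part rather than an expression construct. In use, this module is combined with other kit modules by Golden Gate (MoClo) assembly to build sPPR proteins of 9, 14 or 19 motifs. Each such protein is designed to bind an RNA sequence of matching length, so in principle any RNA sequence of that length can be targeted.
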