Features (pLannotate 1.2.2; 4 found; start..end, strand, type, name):
    171..275     +  promoter       AmpR promoter: bla
    276..1070    +  CDS            KanR: aminoglycoside phosphotransferase; aphA-3; confers resistance to kanamycin
   1241..1829    +  rep_origin     ori: high-copy-number ColE1/pMB1/pBR322/pUC origin of replication
   2012..2061    +  CDS            lacI (fragment): lac repressor; lacI; The lac repressor binds to the lac operator to inhibit transcription in E. coli. This inhibition can be relieved by adding lactose or isopropyl-β-D-thiogalactopyranoside (IPTG).
>Addgene plasmid #250458 | pPR-1_2E_LD | addgene full sequence | sequence record 498462 | Addgene NGS Result
ACATTGAACTTTTCGACAAAATGCCAGAGCGTGATGTTGTTTCGCGAGTTGTCTTCACGAAGTGGCTCTT
CAGTGGACGAAAGGGCCTCGTGATACGCCTATTTTTATAGGTTAATGTCATGATAATAATGGTTTCTTAG
ACGTCAGGTGGCACTTTTCGGGGAAATGTGCGCGGAACCCCTATTTGTTTATTTTTCTAAATACATTCAA
ATATGTATCCGCTCATGAGACAATAACCCTGATAAATGCTTCAATAATATTGAAAAAGGAAGAGTATGGC
TAAAATGAGAATATCACCGGAATTGAAAAAACTGATCGAAAAATACCGCTGCGTAAAAGATACGGAAGGA
ATGTCTCCTGCTAAGGTATATAAGCTGGTGGGAGAAAATGAAAACCTATATTTAAAAATGACGGACAGCC
GGTATAAAGGGACCACCTATGATGTGGAACGGGAAAAGGACATGATGCTATGGCTGGAAGGAAAGCTGCC
TGTTCCAAAGGTCCTGCACTTTGAACGGCATGATGGCTGGAGCAATCTGCTCATGAGTGAGGCCGATGGC
GTCCTTTGCTCGGAAGAGTATGAAGATGAACAAAGCCCTGAAAAGATTATCGAGCTGTATGCGGAGTGCA
TCAGGCTCTTTCACTCCATCGACATATCGGATTGTCCCTATACGAATAGCTTAGACAGCCGCTTAGCCGA
ATTGGATTACTTACTGAATAACGATCTGGCCGATGTGGATTGCGAAAACTGGGAAGAGGACACTCCATTT
AAAGATCCGCGCGAGCTGTATGATTTTTTAAAGACGGAAAAGCCCGAAGAGGAACTTGTCTTTTCCCACG
GCGACCTGGGAGACAGCAACATCTTTGTGAAAGATGGCAAAGTAAGTGGCTTTATTGATCTTGGGAGAAG
CGGCAGGGCGGACAAGTGGTATGACATTGCCTTCTGCGTCCGGTCGCTCAGGGAGGATATCGGGGAAGAA
CAGTATGTCGAGCTATTTTTTGACTTACTGGGGATCAAGCCTGATTGGGAGAAAATAAAATATTATATTT
TACTGGATGAATTGTTTTAGCTGTCAGACCAAGTTTACTCATATATACTTTAGATTGATTTAAAACTTCA
TTTTTAATTTAAAAGGATCTAGGTGAAGATCCTTTTTGATAATCTCATGACCAAAATCCCTTAACGTGAG
TTTTCGTTCCACTGAGCGTCAGACCCCGTAGAAAAGATCAAAGGATCTTCTTGAGATCCTTTTTTTCTGC
GCGTAATCTGCTGCTTGCAAACAAAAAAACCACCGCTACCAGCGGTGGTTTGTTTGCCGGATCAAGAGCT
ACCAACTCTTTTTCCGAAGGTAACTGGCTTCAGCAGAGCGCAGATACCAAATACTGTTCTTCTAGTGTAG
CCGTAGTTAGGCCACCACTTCAAGAACTCTGTAGCACCGCCTACATACCTCGCTCTGCTAATCCTGTTAC
CAGTGGCTGCTGCCAGTGGCGATAAGTCGTGTCTTACCGGGTTGGACTCAAGACGATAGTTACCGGATAA
GGCGCAGCGGTCGGGCTGAACGGGGGGTTCGTGCACACAGCCCAGCTTGGAGCGAACGACCTACACCGAA
CTGAGATACCTACAGCGTGAGCTATGAGAAAGCGCCACGCTTCCCGAAGGGAGAAAGGCGGACAGGTATC
CGGTAAGCGGCAGGGTCGGAACAGGAGAGCGCACGAGGGAGCTTCCAGGGGGAAACGCCTGGTATCTTTA
TAGTCCTGTCGGGTTTCGCCACCTCTGACTTGAGCGTCGATTTTTGTGATGCTCGTCAGGGGGGCGGAGC
CTATGGAAAAACGCCAGCAACGCGGCCTTTTTACGGTTCCTGGCCTTTTGCTGGCCTTTTGCTCACATGT
TCTTTCCTGCGTTATCCCCTGATTCTGTGGATAACCGTATTACCGCCTTTGAGTGAGCTGATACCGCTCG
CCGCAGCCGAACGACCGAGCGCAGCGAGTCAGTGAGCGAGGAAGCGGAAGAGCGCCCAATACGCAAACCG
CCTCTCCCCGCGCGTTGGCCGATTCATTAATCACTCTGTGAAG
