>Addgene plasmid #250458 | pPR-1_2E_LD | depositor partial sequence | sequence record 494181 | 2E_LD
TGAACTTTTCGACAAAATGCCAGAGCGTGATGTTGTTTCG
